>Addgene plasmid #178994 | pBBK10 pCAS-Tyr-[gRNA: BsaI GFP dropout] (SplitURA3,AmpR) | addgene full sequence | sequence record 360679 | Addgene NGS Result
CGAAGCATCTGTGCTTCATTTTGTAGAACAAAAATGCAACGCGAGAGCGCTAATTTTTCAAACAAAGAAT
CTGAGCTGCATTTTTACAGAACAGAAATGCAACGCGAAAGCGCTATTTTACCAACGAAGAATCTGTGCTT
CATTTTTGTAAAACAAAAATGCAACGCGAGAGCGCTAATTTTTCAAACAAAGAATCTGAGCTGCATTTTT
ACAGAACAGAAATGCAACGCGAGAGCGCTATTTTACCAACAAAGAATCTATACTTCTTTTTTGTTCTACA
AAAATGCATCCCGAGAGCGCTATTTTTCTAACAAAGCATCTTAGATTACTTTTTTTCTCCTTTGTGCGCT
CTATAATGCAGTCTCTTGATAACTTTTTGCACTGTAGGTCCGTTAAGGTTAGAAGAAGGCTACTTTGGTG
TCTATTTTCTCTTCCATAAAAAAAGCCTGACTCCACTTCCCGCGTTTACTGATTACTAGCGAAGCTGCGG
GTGCATTTTTTCAAGATAAAGGCATCCCCGATTATATTCTATACCGATGTGGATTGCGCATACTTTGTGA
ACAGAAAGTGATAGCGTTGATGATTCTTCATTGGTCAGAAAATTATGAACGGTTTCTTCTATTTTGTCTC
TATATACTACGTATAGGAAATGTTTACATTTTCGTATTGTTTTCGATTCACTCTATGAATAGTTCTTACT
ACAATTTTTTTGTCTAAAGAGTAATACTAGAGATAAACATAAAAAATGTAGAGGTCGAGTTTAGATGCAA
GTTCAAGGAGCGAAAGGTGGATGGGTAGGTTATATAGGGATATAGCACAGAGATATATAGCAAAGAGATA
CTTTTGAGCAATGTTTGTGGAAGCGGTATTCGCAATATTTTAGTAGCCCGTTACAGTCCGGTGCGTTTTT
GGTTTTTTGAAAGTGCGTCTTCAGAGCGCTTTTGGTTTTCAAAAGCGCTCTGAAGTTCCTATACTTTCTA
GAGAATAGGAACTTCGGAATAGGAACTTCAAAGCGTTTCCGAAAACGAGCGCTTCCGAAAATGCAACGCG
AGCTGCGCACATACAGCTCACTGTTCACGTCGCACCTATATCTGCGTGTTGCCTGTATATATATATACAT
GAGAAGAACGGCATAGTGCGTGTTTATGCTTAAATGCGTATATGTGTTATGTAGTATACTCTTTCTTCAA
CAATTAAATACTCTCGGTAGCCAAGTTGGTTTAAGGCGCAAGACTGTAATTTATCACTACGAAATCTTGA
GATCGGGCGTTCGACTCGCCCCCGGGAGAGATGGCCGGCATGGTCCCAGCCTCCTCGCTGGCGCCGGCTG
GGCAACACCTTCGGGTGGCGAATGGGACTCGAGACCGAAAGTGAAACGTGATTTCATGCGTCATTTTGAA
CATTTTGTAAATCTTATTTAATAATGTGTGCGGCAATTCACATTTAATTTATGAATGTTTTCTTAACATC
GCGGCAACTCAAGAAACGGCAGGTTCGGATCTTAGCTACTAGAGAAAGAGGAGAAATACTAGATGCGTAA
AGGCGAAGAGCTGTTCACTGGTGTCGTCCCTATTCTGGTGGAACTGGATGGTGATGTCAACGGTCATAAG
TTTTCCGTGCGTGGCGAGGGTGAAGGTGACGCAACTAATGGTAAACTGACGCTGAAGTTCATCTGTACTA
CTGGTAAACTGCCGGTTCCTTGGCCGACTCTGGTAACGACGCTGACTTATGGTGTTCAGTGCTTTGCTCG
TTATCCGGACCATATGAAGCAGCATGACTTCTTCAAGTCCGCCATGCCGGAAGGCTATGTGCAGGAACGC
ACGATTTCCTTTAAGGATGACGGCACGTACAAAACGCGTGCGGAAGTGAAATTTGAAGGCGATACCCTGG
TAAACCGCATTGAGCTGAAAGGCATTGACTTTAAAGAGGACGGCAATATCCTGGGCCATAAGCTGGAATA
CAATTTTAACAGCCACAATGTTTACATCACCGCCGATAAACAAAAAAATGGCATTAAAGCGAATTTTAAA
ATTCGCCACAACGTGGAGGATGGCAGCGTGCAGCTGGCTGATCACTACCAGCAAAACACTCCAATCGGTG
ATGGTCCTGTTCTGCTGCCAGACAATCACTATCTGAGCACGCAAAGCGTTCTGTCTAAAGATCCGAACGA
GAAACGCGATCATATGGTTCTGCTGGAGTTCGTAACCGCAGCGGGCATCACGCATGGTATGGATGAACTG
TACAAATGACCAGGCATCAAATAAAACGAAAGGCTCAGTCGAAAGACTGGGCCTTTCGTTTTATCTGTTG
TTTGTCGGTGAACGCTCTCTACTAGAGTCACACTGGCTCACCTTCGGGTGGGCCTTTCTGCGTTTATAGG
TCTCCGTTTTAGAGCTAGAAATAGCAAGTTAAAATAAGGCTAGTCCGTTATCAACTTGAAAAAGTGGCAC
CGAGTCGGTGCTTTTTTTATTTTTTGTCACTATTGTTATGTAAAATGCCACCTCTGACAGTATGGAACGC
AAACTTCTGTCTAGTGGATATAGGTCTAGAGATCTGTTTAGCTTGCCTCGTCCCCGCCGGGTCACCCGGC
CAGCGACATGGAGGCCCAGAATACCCTCCTTGACAGTCTTGACGTGCGCAGCTCAGGGGCATGATGTGAC
TGTCGCCCGTACATTTAGCCCATACATCCCCATGTATAATCATTTGCATCCATACATTTTGATGGCCGCA
CGGCGCGAAGCAAAAATTACGGCTCCTCGCTGCAGACCTGCGAGCAGGGAAACGCTCCCCTCACAGACGC
GTTGAATTGTCCCCACGCCGCGCCCCTGTAGAGAAATATAAAAGGTTAGGATTTGCCACTGAGGTTCTTC
TTTCATATACTTCCTTTTAAAATCTTGCTAGGATACAGTTCTCACATCACATCCGAACATAAACAACAAT
GTCGAAAGCTACATATAAGGAACGTGCTGCTACTCATCCTAGTCCTGTTGCTGCCAAGCTATTTAATATC
ATGCACGAAAAGCAAACAAACTTGTGTGCTTCATTGGATGTTCGTACCACCAAGGAATTACTGGAGTTAG
TTGAAGCATTAGGTCCCAAAATTTGTTTACTAAAAACACATGTGGATATCTTGACTGATTTTTCCATGGA
GGGCACAGTTAAGCCGCTAAAGGCATTATCCGCCAAGTACAATTTTTTACTCTTCGAGGACAGAAAATTT
GCTGACATTGGTAATACAGTCAAATTGCAGTACTCTGCGGGTGTATACAGAATAGCAGAATGGGCAGACA
TTACGAATGCACACGGTGTGGTGGGCCCAGGTATTGTTAGCGGTTTGAAGCAGGCGGCAGAAGAAGTAAC
AAAGGAACCTAGAGGCCTTTTGATGTTAGCAGAATTGTCATGCAAGGGCTCCCTATCTACTGGAGAATAT
ACTAAGGGTACTGTTGACATTGCGAAGAGCGACAAAGATTTTGTTATCGGCTTTATTGCTCAAAGAGACA
TGGGTGGAAGAGATGAAGGTTACGATTGGTTGATTATGACGTCGCTGCCTGCAGGATTTTTCCATGGAGG
GCACAGTTAAGCCGCTAAAGGCATTATCCGCCAAGTACAATTTTTTACTCTTCGAGGACAGAAAATTTGC
TGACATTGGTAATACAGTCAAATTGCAGTACTCTGCGGGTGTATACAGAATAGCAGAATGGGCAGACATT
ACGAATGCACACGGTGTGGTGGGCCCAGGTATTGTTAGCGGTTTGAAGCAGGCGGCAGAAGAAGTAACAA
AGGAACCTAGAGGCCTTTTGATGTTAGCAGAATTGTCATGCAAGGGCTCCCTATCTACTGGAGAATATAC
TAAGGGTACTGTTGACATTGCGAAGAGCGACAAAGATTTTGTTATCGGCTTTATTGCTCAAAGAGACATG
GGTGGAAGAGATGAAGGTTACGATTGGTTGATTATGACACCCGGTGTGGGTTTAGATGACAAGGGAGATG
CATTGGGTCAACAGTATAGAACCGTGGATGATGTGGTTTCTACAGGATCTGACATTATTATTGTTGGAAG
AGGACTATTTGCAAAGGGAAGGGATGCTAAGGTAGAGGGTGAACGTTACAGAAAAGCAGGCTGGGAAGCA
TATTTGAGAAGATGCGGCCAGCAAAACTAATCAGTACTGACAATAAAAAGATTCTTGTTTTCAAGAACTT
GTCATTTGTATAGTTTTTTTATATTGTAGTTGTTCTATTTTAATCAAATGTTAGCGTGATTTATATTTTT
TTTCGCCTCGACATCATCTGCCCAGATGCGAAGTTAAGTGCGCAGAAAGTAATATCATGCGTCAATCGTA
TGTGAATGCTGGTCGCTATACTGCTGTCGATTCGATACTAACGCCGCCATCCAGTGTCGAAAACGAGCTC
TCGAGAACCCTTAATCAAAAAGGATCTTCACCTAGATCCTTTTAAATTAAAAATGAAGTTTTAAATCAAT
CTAAAGTATATATGAGTAAACTTGGTCTGACAGTTACCAATGCTTAATCAGTGAGGCACCTATCTCAGCG
ATCTGTCTATTTCGTTCATCCATAGTTGCCTGACTCCCCGTCGTGTAGATAACTACGATACGGGAGGGCT
TACCATCTGGCCCCAGTGCTGCAATGATACCGCGGGACCCACGCTCACCGGCTCCAGATTTATCAGCAAT
AAACCAGCCAGCCGGAAGGGCCGAGCGCAGAAGTGGTCCTGCAACTTTATCCGCCTCCATCCAGTCTATT
AATTGTTGCCGGGAAGCTAGAGTAAGTAGTTCGCCAGTTAATAGTTTGCGCAACGTTGTTGCCATTGCTA
CAGGCATCGTGGTGTCACGCTCGTCGTTTGGTATGGCTTCATTCAGCTCCGGTTCCCAACGATCAAGGCG
AGTTACATGATCCCCCATGTTGTGCAAAAAAGCGGTTAGCTCCTTCGGTCCTCCGATCGTTGTCAGAAGT
AAGTTGGCCGCAGTGTTATCACTCATGGTTATGGCAGCACTGCATAATTCTCTTACTGTCATGCCATCCG
TAAGATGCTTTTCTGTGACTGGTGAGTACTCAACCAAGTCATTCTGAGAATAGTGTATGCGGCGACCGAG
TTGCTCTTGCCCGGCGTCAATACGGGATAATACCGCGCCACATAGCAGAACTTTAAAAGTGCTCATCATT
GGAAAACGTTCTTCGGGGCGAAAACTCTCAAGGATCTTACCGCTGTTGAGATCCAGTTCGATGTAACCCA
CTCGTGCACCCAACTGATCTTCAGCATCTTTTACTTTCACCAGCGTTTCTGGGTGAGCAAAAACAGGAAG
GCAAAATGCCGCAAAAAAGGGAATAAGGGCGACACGGAAATGTTGAATACTCATACTCTTCCTTTTTCAA
TATTATTGAAGCATTTATCAGGGTTATTGTCTCATGAGCGGATACATATTTGAATGTATTTAGAAAAATA
AACAAATAGGGGTTCGTCGACAGTCGAACAAGAAGCAGGCAAAGTTTAGAGCACTGCCCCTCCGCACTCA
AAAAAGAAAAAACTAGGAGGAAAATAAAATTCTCAACCACACAAACACATAAACACATACAAATACAAAT
ACAAGCTTATTTACTTGACATCGCGCGATCTTCCACTATTCAGCGCCGTCCGCCCTCTCTCGTGTTTTTT
GTTTACGCGACAACTATGCGAAATCCGGAGCAACGGGCAACCGTTTGGGGAAAGACCACACCCACGCGCG
ATCGCCATGGCAACGAGGTCGCACACGCCCCACACCCAGACCTCCCTGCGAGCGGGCATGGGTACAATGT
CCCCGTTGCCACAGACACCACTTCGTAGCACAGCGCAGAGCGTAGCGTGTTGTTGCTGCTGACAAAAGAA
AATTTTTCTTAGCAAAGCAAAGGAGGGGAAGCACGGGCAGATAGCACCGTACCATACCCTTGGAAACTCG
AAATGAACGAAGCAGGAAATGAGAGAATGAGAGTTTTGTAGGTATATATAGCGGTAGTGTTTGCGCGTTA
CCATCATCTTCTGGATCTATCTATTGTTCTTTTCCTCATCACTTTCCCCTTTTTCGCTCTTCTTCTTGTC
TTTTATTTCTTTCTTTTTTTTAATTGTTCCCTCGATTGGCTATCTACCAAAGAATCCAAACTTAATACAC
GTATTTATTTGTCCAATTACCATGGATAAGAAATACTCAATAGGCTTAGATATCGGCACAAATAGCGTCG
GATGGGCGGTGATCACTGATGAATATAAGGTTCCGTCTAAAAAGTTCAAGGTTCTGGGAAATACAGACCG
CCACAGTATCAAAAAAAATCTTATAGGGGCTCTTTTATTTGACAGTGGAGAGACAGCGGAAGCGACTCGA
CTCAAACGGACAGCTCGTAGAAGGTATACACGTCGGAAGAATCGTATTTGTTATCTACAGGAGATTTTTT
CAAATGAGATGGCGAAAGTAGATGATAGTTTCTTTCATCGACTTGAAGAGTCTTTTTTGGTGGAAGAAGA
CAAGAAGCATGAACGTCATCCTATTTTTGGAAATATAGTAGATGAAGTTGCTTATCATGAGAAATATCCA
ACTATCTATCATCTGCGAAAAAAATTGGTAGATTCTACTGATAAAGCGGATTTGCGCTTAATCTATTTGG
CCTTAGCGCATATGATTAAGTTTCGTGGTCATTTTTTGATTGAGGGAGATTTAAATCCTGATAATAGTGA
TGTGGACAAACTATTTATCCAGTTGGTACAAACCTACAATCAATTATTTGAAGAAAACCCTATTAACGCA
AGTGGAGTAGATGCTAAAGCGATTCTTTCTGCACGATTGAGTAAATCAAGACGATTAGAAAATCTCATTG
CTCAGCTCCCCGGTGAGAAGAAAAATGGCTTATTTGGGAATCTCATTGCTTTGTCATTGGGTTTGACCCC
TAATTTTAAATCAAATTTTGATTTGGCAGAAGATGCTAAATTACAGCTTTCAAAAGATACTTACGATGAT
GATTTAGATAATTTATTGGCGCAAATTGGAGATCAATATGCTGATTTGTTTTTGGCAGCTAAGAATTTAT
CAGATGCTATTTTACTTTCAGATATCCTAAGAGTAAATACTGAAATAACTAAGGCTCCCCTATCAGCTTC
AATGATTAAACGCTACGATGAACATCATCAAGACTTGACTCTTTTAAAAGCTTTAGTTCGACAACAACTT
CCAGAAAAGTATAAAGAAATCTTTTTTGATCAATCAAAAAACGGATATGCAGGTTATATTGATGGGGGAG
CTAGCCAAGAAGAATTTTATAAATTTATCAAACCAATTTTAGAAAAAATGGATGGTACTGAGGAATTATT
GGTGAAACTAAATCGTGAAGATTTGCTGCGCAAGCAACGGACCTTTGACAACGGCTCTATTCCCCATCAA
ATTCACTTGGGTGAGCTGCATGCTATTTTGAGAAGACAAGAAGACTTTTATCCATTTTTAAAAGACAATC
GTGAGAAGATTGAAAAAATCTTGACTTTTCGAATTCCTTATTATGTTGGTCCATTGGCGCGTGGCAATAG
TCGTTTTGCATGGATGACTCGGAAGTCTGAAGAAACAATTACCCCATGGAATTTTGAAGAAGTTGTCGAT
AAAGGTGCTTCAGCTCAATCATTTATTGAACGCATGACAAACTTTGATAAAAATCTTCCAAATGAAAAAG
TACTACCAAAACATAGTTTGCTTTATGAGTATTTTACGGTTTATAACGAATTGACAAAGGTCAAATATGT
TACTGAAGGAATGCGAAAACCAGCATTTCTTTCAGGTGAACAGAAGAAAGCCATTGTTGATTTACTCTTC
AAAACAAATCGAAAAGTAACCGTTAAGCAATTAAAAGAAGATTATTTCAAAAAAATAGAATGTTTTGATA
GTGTTGAAATTTCAGGAGTTGAAGATAGATTTAATGCTTCATTAGGTACCTACCATGATTTGCTAAAAAT
TATTAAAGATAAAGATTTTTTGGATAATGAAGAAAATGAAGATATCTTAGAGGATATTGTTTTAACATTG
ACCTTATTTGAAGATAGGGAGATGATTGAGGAAAGACTTAAAACATATGCTCACCTCTTTGATGATAAGG
TGATGAAACAGCTTAAACGTCGCCGTTATACTGGTTGGGGACGTTTGTCTCGAAAATTGATTAATGGTAT
TAGGGATAAGCAATCTGGCAAAACAATATTAGATTTTTTGAAATCAGATGGTTTTGCCAATCGCAATTTT
ATGCAGCTGATCCATGATGATAGTTTGACATTTAAAGAAGACATTCAAAAAGCACAAGTGTCTGGACAAG
GCGATAGTTTACATGAACATATTGCAAATTTAGCTGGTAGCCCTGCTATTAAAAAAGGTATTTTACAGAC
TGTAAAAGTTGTTGATGAATTGGTCAAAGTAATGGGGCGGCATAAGCCAGAAAATATCGTTATTGAAATG
GCACGTGAAAATCAGACAACTCAAAAGGGCCAGAAAAATTCGCGAGAGCGTATGAAACGAATCGAAGAAG
GTATCAAAGAATTAGGAAGTCAGATTCTTAAAGAGCATCCTGTTGAAAATACTCAATTGCAAAATGAAAA
GCTCTATCTCTATTATCTCCAAAATGGAAGAGACATGTATGTGGACCAAGAATTAGATATTAATCGTTTA
AGTGATTATGATGTCGATCACATTGTTCCACAAAGTTTCCTTAAAGACGATTCAATAGACAATAAGGTCT
TAACGCGTTCTGATAAAAATCGTGGTAAATCGGATAACGTTCCAAGTGAAGAAGTAGTCAAAAAGATGAA
AAACTATTGGAGACAACTTCTAAACGCCAAGTTAATCACTCAACGTAAGTTTGATAATTTAACGAAAGCT
GAACGTGGAGGTTTGAGTGAACTTGATAAAGCTGGTTTTATCAAACGCCAATTGGTTGAAACTCGCCAAA
TCACTAAGCATGTGGCACAAATTTTGGATAGTCGCATGAATACTAAATACGATGAAAATGATAAACTTAT
TCGAGAGGTTAAAGTGATTACCTTAAAATCTAAATTAGTTTCTGACTTCCGAAAAGATTTCCAATTCTAT
AAAGTACGTGAGATTAACAATTACCATCATGCCCATGATGCGTATCTAAATGCCGTCGTTGGAACTGCTT
TGATTAAGAAATATCCAAAACTTGAATCGGAGTTTGTCTATGGTGATTATAAAGTTTATGATGTTCGTAA
AATGATTGCTAAGTCTGAGCAAGAAATAGGCAAAGCAACCGCAAAATATTTCTTTTACTCTAATATCATG
AACTTCTTCAAAACAGAAATTACACTTGCAAATGGAGAGATTCGCAAACGCCCTCTAATCGAAACTAATG
GGGAAACTGGAGAAATTGTCTGGGATAAAGGGCGAGATTTTGCCACAGTGCGCAAAGTATTGTCCATGCC
CCAAGTCAATATTGTCAAGAAAACAGAAGTACAGACAGGCGGATTCTCCAAGGAGTCAATTTTACCAAAA
AGAAATTCGGACAAGCTTATTGCTCGTAAAAAAGACTGGGATCCAAAAAAATATGGTGGTTTTGATAGTC
CAACGGTAGCTTATTCAGTCCTAGTGGTTGCTAAGGTGGAAAAAGGGAAATCGAAGAAGTTAAAATCCGT
TAAAGAGTTACTAGGGATCACAATTATGGAAAGAAGTTCCTTTGAAAAAAATCCGATTGACTTTTTAGAA
GCTAAAGGATATAAGGAAGTTAAAAAAGACTTAATCATTAAACTACCTAAATATAGTCTTTTTGAGTTAG
AAAACGGTCGTAAACGGATGCTGGCTAGTGCCGGAGAATTACAAAAAGGAAATGAGCTGGCTCTGCCAAG
CAAATATGTGAATTTTTTATATTTAGCTAGTCATTATGAAAAGTTGAAGGGTAGTCCAGAAGATAACGAA
CAAAAACAATTGTTTGTGGAGCAGCATAAGCATTATTTAGATGAGATTATTGAGCAAATCAGTGAATTTT
CTAAGCGTGTTATTTTAGCAGATGCCAATTTAGATAAAGTTCTTAGTGCATATAACAAACATAGAGACAA
ACCAATACGTGAACAAGCAGAAAATATTATTCATTTATTTACGTTGACGAATCTTGGAGCTCCCGCTGCT
TTTAAATATTTTGATACAACAATTGATCGTAAACGATATACGTCTACAAAAGAAGTTTTAGATGCCACTC
TTATCCATCAATCCATCACTGGTCTTTATGAAACACGCATTGATTTGAGTCAGCTAGGAGGTGACGGTGG
AGGGCCAAAAAAGAAAAGAAAAGTTGAAGATGCTTCTGCTCATCATCACCATCACCATCACCATTAAATC
CGCTCTAACCGAAAAGGAAGGAGTTAGACAACCTGAAGTCTAGGTCCCTATTTATTTTTTTATAGTTATG
TTAGTATTAAGAACGTTATTTATATTTCAAATTTTTCTTTTTTTTCTGTACAGACGCGTGTACGCATGTA
ACATTATACTGAAAACCTTGCTTGAGAAGGTTTTGGGACGCTCGAAGTGAGCAAAAGGCCAGCAAAAGGC
CAGGAACCGTAAAAAGGCCGCGTTGCTGGCGTTTTTCCATAGGCTCCGCCCCCCTGACGAGCATCACAAA
AATCGACGCTCAAGTCAGAGGTGGCGAAACCCGACAGGACTATAAAGATACCAGGCGTTTCCCCCTGGAA
GCTCCCTCGTGCGCTCTCCTGTTCCGACCCTGCCGCTTACCGGATACCTGTCCGCCTTTCTCCCTTCGGG
AAGCGTGGCGCTTTCTCATAGCTCACGCTGTAGGTATCTCAGTTCGGTGTAGGTCGTTCGCTCCAAGCTG
GGCTGTGTGCACGAACCCCCCGTTCAGCCCGACCGCTGCGCCTTATCCGGTAACTATCGTCTTGAGTCCA
ACCCGGTAAGACACGACTTATCGCCACTGGCAGCAGCCACTGGTAACAGGATTAGCAGAGCGAGGTATGT
AGGCGGTGCTACAGAGTTCTTGAAGTGGTGGCCTAACTACGGCTACACTAGAAGAACAGTATTTGGTATC
TGCGCTCTGCTGAAGCCAGTTACCTTCGGAAAAAGAGTTGGTAGCTCTTGATCCGGCAAACAAACCACCG
CTGGTAGCGGTGGTTTTTTTGTTTGCAAGCAGCAGATTACGCGCAGAAAAAAAGGATCTCAAGAAGATCC
TTTGATCTTTTCTAC
Features (pLannotate 1.2.2; 17 found; start..end, strand, type, name):
      1..1159    -  rep_origin     2μ ori: yeast 2μ plasmid origin of replication
   1200..1288    +  ncRNA          tRNA: Accession: RF00005 - tRNA
   1533..2246    +  CDS            superfolder GFP: GFP variant that folds robustly even when fused to poorly folded proteins (Pédelacq et al., 2006)
   2258..2329    +  terminator     rrnB T1 terminator: transcription terminator T1 from the E. coli rrnB gene
   2345..2372    +  terminator     T7Te terminator: phage T7 early transcription terminator
   2386..2461    +  misc_RNA       gRNA scaffold: guide RNA scaffold for the Streptococcus pyogenes CRISPR/Cas9 system
   2595..2937    +  promoter       TEF promoter: Ashbya gossypii TEF promoter
   2939..3540    +  CDS            URA3 (fragment): orotidine-5'-phosphate decarboxylase, required for uracil biosynthesis; S. cerevisiae URA3; yeast auxotrophic marker, counterselectable with 5-fluoroorotic acid (5-FOA)
   3555..4160    +  CDS            URA3 (fragment): orotidine-5'-phosphate decarboxylase, required for uracil biosynthesis; S. cerevisiae URA3; yeast auxotrophic marker, counterselectable with 5-fluoroorotic acid (5-FOA)
   4166..4363    +  terminator     TEF terminator: Ashbya gossypii TEF terminator
   4514..5374    -  CDS            AmpR: β-lactamase; bla; confers resistance to ampicillin, carbenicillin, and related antibiotics
   5375..5466    -  promoter       AmpR promoter: bla
   5614..6027    -  CDS            YJC7_YEAST: Protein predicted: Swiss-Prot protein existence level 4. From Saccharomyces cerevisiae (strain ATCC 204508 / S288c) (Baker's yeast).
   6182..10285   +  CDS            cas9: CAS9_STRP1 - Also known as csn1 From Streptococcus pyogenes serotype M1.
  10334..10354   +  CDS            7xHis: 6xHis affinity tag
  10358..10547   +  terminator     CYC1 terminator: S. cerevisiae CYC1; transcription terminator for CYC1
  10604..11192   -  rep_origin     ori: high-copy-number ColE1/pMB1/pBR322/pUC origin of replication
