[The description below was written by a language model from this plasmid's Addgene catalogue record and pLannotate feature annotations shown in this document.]
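Description:
pBBK10 pCAS-Tyr-[gRNA: BsaI GFP dropout] is an 11.2 kb yeast–E. coli shuttle vector from the Markerless Yeast Localization and Overexpression (MyLO) CRISPR-Cas9 toolkit, designed to express Streptococcus pyogenes Cas9 together with a guide RNA in yeast. It is built on a 2-micron/pUC backbone. The yeast 2μ origin supports episomal maintenance in yeast, while the high-copy pUC-type ColE1 origin and the AmpR β-lactamase gene allow propagation and ampicillin selection in E. coli.

The Cas9 coding sequence is followed by a C-terminal polyhistidine tag and the CYC1 terminator. Its promoter is not annotated in the feature table, although a fragment matching a predicted S. cerevisiae open reading frame lies just upstream on the opposite strand. The guide RNA cassette begins with a tRNA element (the "Tyr" in the name suggests a tyrosine tRNA), a common arrangement for driving and processing gRNA transcripts in yeast. Between the tRNA and the S. pyogenes gRNA scaffold sits a superfolder GFP cassette with the bacterial rrnB T1 and T7Te terminators. This is the BsaI dropout: Golden Gate cloning replaces GFP with a spacer sequence, so correct clones can be recognised as non-fluorescent bacterial colonies.

Yeast selection relies on a "SplitURA3" marker. The table shows two adjacent URA3 fragments placed between the Ashbya gossypii TEF promoter and terminator, so the coding sequence appears to be interrupted by a short gap rather than annotated as one continuous gene. The record does not explain how the split marker is used. URA3 complements uracil auxotrophy and is counterselectable with 5-FOA, which is consistent with removing the plasmid after markerless genome editing. The depositor notes that the vector itself was assembled by BsmBI Golden Gate cloning.
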