Addgene plasmid #178994: pBBK10 pCAS-Tyr-[gRNA: BsaI GFP dropout] (SplitURA3,AmpR)
Purpose: Sp.Cas9 and gRNA yeast expression vector for Golden Gate pre-cloning of gRNA. Selection = SplitURA3
Depositing lab: Vincent Martin. Depositing organization: Concordia University. Publication: The MyLo CRISPR-Cas9 Toolkit: A Markerless Yeast Localization and Overexpression CRISPR-Cas9 Toolkit. Bean BDM, Whiteway M, Martin VJJ. G3 (Bethesda). 2022 Jun 16. pii: 6609175. doi: 10.1093/g3journal/jkac154. PubMed 35708612.
Backbone
  Vector backbone: 2-micron/pUC
  Vector type: Yeast Expression, CRISPR, Synthetic Biology
Growth in bacteria
  Bacterial resistance: Ampicillin, 100 μg/mL
  Growth temperature: 37°C
  Growth strain: DH5alpha
  Copy number: High Copy
Gene/Insert
  Gene/Insert name: S. pyogenes Cas9
  Species: Streptococcus pyogenes
  Cloning method: Restriction Enzyme; 5′ cloning site Unknown (unknown if destroyed); 3′ cloning site Unknown (unknown if destroyed)
Terms and licenses: Academic/Nonprofit Terms; Industry Terms: Not Available to Industry
Depositor comments: Part of the Markerless Yeast Localization and Overexpression (MyLO) CRISPR-Cas9 Toolkit. Vector cloned using BsmBI Golden Gate cloning.
How to cite: pBBK10 pCAS-Tyr-[gRNA: BsaI GFP dropout] (SplitURA3,AmpR) was a gift from Vincent Martin (Addgene plasmid # 178994 ; http://n2t.net/addgene:178994 ; RRID:Addgene_178994)
